Addgene plasmid #209252: pMx/ATP8A1(E191Q)-HA
Purpose: Mammalian expression of ATP8A1 mutant E191Q
Depositing lab: Hye-Won Shin. Depositing organization: Kyoto University, Graduate School of Pharmaceutical Sciences. Publication: Phospholipid flippase activities and substrate specificities of human type IV P-type ATPases localized to the plasma membrane. Takatsu H, Tanaka G, Segawa K, Suzuki J, Nagata S, Nakayama K, Shin HW. J Biol Chem. 2014 Nov 28;289(48):33543-56. doi: 10.1074/jbc.M114.593012. Epub 2014 Oct 14. PubMed 25315773.
Backbone
  Vector backbone: pMx
  Vector type: Retroviral
Growth in bacteria
  Bacterial resistance: Ampicillin, 100 μg/mL
  Growth temperature: 30°C
  Growth strain: NEB Stable
  Copy number: Unknown
Gene/Insert
  Gene/Insert name: ATP8A1
  Species: H. sapiens (human)
  Mutation: E191Q
  Entrez Gene: ATP8A1 (a.k.a. ATPASEII, ATPIA, ATPP2)
  Tag / fusion protein: HA (C terminal on insert)
  Cloning method: Gateway Cloning
Terms and licenses: Academic/Nonprofit Terms; Industry Terms: Not Available to Industry
How to cite: pMx/ATP8A1(E191Q)-HA was a gift from Hye-Won Shin (Addgene plasmid # 209252 ; http://n2t.net/addgene:209252 ; RRID:Addgene_209252)
