[The description below was written by a language model from this plasmid's Addgene catalogue record and pLannotate feature annotations shown in this document.]
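Description:
pMx/ATP8A1(E191Q)-HA is a Moloney murine leukemia virus-based retroviral expression vector built on the pMx backbone for delivering a mutant human ATP8A1 into mammalian cells. In bacteria it is maintained through a high-copy ColE1/pUC-type origin and selected with ampicillin via the β-lactamase gene and its own promoter. The record specifies a recombination-deficient stable strain, which is commonly used to limit rearrangement between the two LTRs.

The proviral region is bounded by 5' and 3' MMLV LTRs. It carries the MMLV packaging signal together with a fragment annotated as MESV Ψ, a truncated gag lacking its start codon, and a pol segment containing the splice acceptor. These elements allow the transcript to be packaged when viral proteins are supplied in trans by a packaging system. They also support expression of the downstream insert from the 5' LTR, since no separate internal promoter is annotated upstream of the gene.

The ATP8A1 coding sequence was introduced by Gateway cloning and sits between attB1 and attB2 sites. The annotation tool matched it to the bovine orthologue, but the catalogue lists it as human. The catalogue also lists a C-terminal HA tag, which is not annotated separately in the feature table. ATP8A1 is the catalytic subunit of a P4-ATPase flippase that moves aminophospholipids such as phosphatidylserine to the inner membrane leaflet. The record names the E191Q substitution but does not state its functional consequence.

Downstream of the insert, an SV40 enhancer/early promoter drives a neomycin phosphotransferase cassette with an adjacent Tn5-derived fragment, which permits G418 selection of transduced cells. The construct is intended for mammalian expression of this ATP8A1 mutant, in the context of work on flippase activity and substrate specificity.
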