Features (pLannotate 1.2.2; 16 found; start..end, strand, type, name):
     22..615     +  LTR            LTR: long terminal repeat from Moloney murine leukemia virus
    678..877     +  misc_feature   MMLV Ψ: packaging signal of Moloney murine leukemia virus (MMLV)
    929..1017    +  misc_feature   MESV Ψ (fragment): packaging signal of murine embryonic stem cell virus
   1094..1510    +  CDS            gag (truncated): truncated Moloney murine leukemia virus (MMLV) gag gene lacking the start codon
   1520..1894    +  misc_feature   pol region: Moloney murine leukemia virus (MMLV) pol region containing the splice acceptor site
   1938..1962    +  protein_bind   attB1: mutant version of attB; recombination site for the Gateway® BP reaction BP Clonase™
   1998..5444    +  CDS            ATP8A1: AT8A1_BOVIN - Experimental evidence at protein level: Swiss-Prot protein existence level 1. Catalytic component of a P4-ATPase flippase complex which catalyzes the hydrolysis of ATP coupled to the transport of aminophospholipids from the outer to the inner leaflet of various membranes and ensures the maintenance of asymmetric distribution of phospholipids (By similarity). Phospholipid translocation seems also to be implicated in vesicle formation and in uptake of lipid signaling molecules. In vitro, its ATPase activity is selectively and stereospecifically stimulated by phosphatidylserine (PS)
   5461..5485    -  protein_bind   attB2: mutant version of attB; recombination site for the Gateway® BP reaction BP Clonase™
   5717..6046    +  promoter       SV40 promoter: SV40 enhancer and early promoter
   6048..6371    +  CDS            tnpA (fragment): TN5P_ECOLX - Also known as tnp. Experimental evidence at protein level: Swiss-Prot protein existence level 1. Mediates transposition of transposon Tn5 by a 'cut and paste' mechanism. First, the monomeric transposase binds the 19 bp inverted DNA repeats flanking the transposon. Then, dimerization of the DNA- bound transposase creates a synaptic DNA complex. After nicking of the first DNA strand, excision of the transposon proceeds through a series of intermediates. The transposase then mediates the insertion of the transposon at a new site by strand transfer. The activity of the wild- type tran
   6403..7194    +  CDS            neo: KKA2_KLEPN - Also known as kan, nptII. Experimental evidence at protein level: Swiss-Prot protein existence level 1. Resistance to kanamycin, neomycin, paromomycin, ribostamycin, butirosin and gentamicin B. From Klebsiella pneumoniae.
   7268..7859    +  LTR            LTR: long terminal repeat from Moloney murine leukemia virus
   7925..7977    -  CDS            lacI (fragment): lac repressor; lacI; The lac repressor binds to the lac operator to inhibit transcription in E. coli. This inhibition can be relieved by adding lactose or isopropyl-β-D-thiogalactopyranoside (IPTG).
   8160..8748    -  rep_origin     ori: high-copy-number ColE1/pMB1/pBR322/pUC origin of replication
   8912..9772    -  CDS            AmpR: β-lactamase; bla; confers resistance to ampicillin, carbenicillin, and related antibiotics
   9773..9877    -  promoter       AmpR promoter: bla
>Addgene plasmid #209252 | pMx/ATP8A1(E191Q)-HA | addgene full sequence | sequence record 413149 | Addgene NGS Result
CCCGAAAAGTGCCACCTGCATAATGAAAGACCCCACCTGTAGGTTTGGCAAGCTAGCTTAAGTAACGCCA
TTTTGCAAGGCATGGAAAAATACATAACTGAGAATAGAAAAGTTCAGATCAAGGTCAGGAACAGATGGAA
CAGCTGAATATGGGCCAAACAGGATATCTGTGGTAAGCAGTTCCTGCCCCGGCTCAGGGCCAAGAACAGA
TGGAACAGCTGAATATGGGCCAAACAGGATATCTGTGGTAAGCAGTTCCTGCCCCGGCTCAGGGCCAAGA
ACAGATGGTCCCCAGATGCGGTCCAGCCCTCAGCAGTTTCTAGAGAACCATCAGATGTTTCCAGGGTGCC
CCAAGGACCTGAAATGACCCTGTGCCTTATTTGAACTAACCAATCAGTTCGCTTCTCGCTTCTGTTCGCG
CGCTTCTGCTCCCCGAGCTCAATAAAAGAGCCCACAACCCCTCACTCGGCGCGCCAGTCCTCCGATTGAC
TGAGTCGCCCGGGTACCCGTGTATCCAATAAACCCTCTTGCAGTTGCATCCGACTTGTGGTCTCGCTGTT
CCTTGGGAGGGTCTCCTCTGAGTGATTGACTACCCGTCAGCGGGGGTCTTTCATTTGGGGGCTCGTCCGG
GATCGGGAGACCCCTGCCCAGGGACCACCGACCCACCACCGGGAGGTAAGCTGGCCAGCAACTTATCTGT
GTCTGTCCGATTGTCTAGTGTCTATGACTGATTTTATGCGCCTGCGTCGGTACTAGTTAGCTAACTAGCT
CTGTATCTGGCGGACCCGTGGTGGAACTGACGAGTTCGGAACACCCGGCCGCAACCCTGGGAGACGTCCC
AGGGACTTCGGGGGCCGTTTTTGTGGCCCGACCTGAGTCCAAAAATCCCGATCGTTTTGGACTCTTTGGT
GCACCCCCCTAATAGGAGGGATATGTGGTTCTGGTAGGAGACGAGAACCTAAAACAGTTCCCGCCTCCGT
CTGAATTTTTGCTTTCGGTTTGGGACCGAAGCCGCGCCGCGCGTCTTGTCTGCTGCAGCATCGTTCTGTG
TTGTCTCTGTCTGACTGTGTTTCTGTATTTGTCTGAAAATTAGGGCCAGACTGTTACCACTCCCTTAAGT
TTGACCTTAGGTCACTGGAAAGATGTCGAGCGGATCGCTCACAACCAGTCGGTAGATGTCAAGAAGAGAC
GTTGGGTTACCTTCTGCTCTGCAGAATGGCCAACCTTTAACGTCGGATGGCCGCGAGACGGCACCTTTAA
CCGAGACCTCATCACCCAGGTTAAGATCAAGGTCTTTTCACCTGGCCCGCATGGACACCCAGACCAGGTC
CCCTACATCGTGACCTGGGAAGCCTTGGCTTTTGACCCCCCTCCCTGGGTCAAGCCCTTTGTACACCCTA
AGCCTCCGCCTCCTCTTCCTCCATCCGCCCCGTCTCTCCCCCTTGAACCTCCTCGTTCGACCCCGCCTCG
ATCCTCCCTTTATCCAGCCCTCACTCCTTCTCTAGGCGCCCCCATATGGCCATATGAGATCTTATATGGG
GCACCCCCGCCCCTTGTAAACTTCCCTGACCCTGACATGACAAGAGTTACTAACAGCCCCTCTCTCCAAG
CTCACTTACAGGCTCTCTACTTAGTCCAGCACGAAGTCTGGAGACCTCTGGCGGCAGCCTACCAAGAACA
ACTGGACCGACCGGTGGTACCTCACCCTTACCGAGTCGGCGACACAGTGTGGGTCCGCCGACACCAGACT
AAGAACCTAGAACCTCGCTGGAAAGGACCTTACACAGTCCTGCTGACCACCCCCACCGCCCTCAAAGTAG
ACGGCATCGCAGCTTGGATACACGCCGCCCACGTGAAGGCTGCCGACCCCGGGGGTGGACCATCCTCTAG
ACTGCCGGATCTAGCTAGTTAATTAAGGATCTCTAGTTAAGCTATCAACAAGTTTGTACAAAAAAGCAGG
CTCTTTAAAGGAACCAATTCAGTCGACTGGATCCACCATGCCCACCATGCGGAGGACCGTGTCGGAGATC
CGCTCGCGCGCCGAAGGTTATGAGAAGACAGATGATGTTTCAGAGAAGACCTCACTGGCTGACCAGGAGG
AAGTAAGGACTATTTTCATCAACCAGCCCCAGCTGACAAAATTCTGCAATAACCATGTCAGCACTGCAAA
ATACAACATAATCACATTCCTTCCAAGATTTCTCTACTCTCAGTTCAGAAGAGCTGCTAATTCATTTTTT
CTCTTTATTGCACTGCTGCAGCAAATACCTGATGTGTCACCAACAGGTCGTTATACAACACTGGTTCCTC
TCTTATTTATTTTAGCTGTGGCAGCTATCAAAGAGATAATAGAAGATATTAAACGACATAAAGCTGATAA
TGCAGTGAACAAGAAACAAACGCAAGTTTTGAGAAATGGTGCTTGGGAAATTGTCCACTGGGAAAAGGTA
AATGTTGGAGATATAGTTATAATAAAAGGCAAAGAGTATATACCTGCTGACACTGTACTTCTCTCATCAA
GTGAGCCCCAAGCCATGTGCTACATTGAAACATCCAACTTAGATGGTCAAACAAACTTGAAAATTAGACA
GGGCTTACCAGCAACATCAGATATCAAAGACGTTGACAGTTTGATGAGGATTTCTGGCAGAATTGAGTGT
GAAAGTCCAAACAGACATCTCTACGATTTTGTTGGAAACATAAGGCTTGATGGACATGGCACCGTTCCAC
TGGGAGCAGATCAGATTCTTCTTCGAGGAGCTCAGTTGAGAAATACACAGTGGGTTCATGGAATAGTTGT
CTACACTGGACATGACACCAAGCTGATGCAGAATTCAACAAGTCCACCACTTAAGCTCTCAAATGTGGAA
CGGATTACAAATGTACAAATTTTGATTTTATTTTGTATCTTAATTGCCATGTCTCTTGTCTGTTCTGTGG
GCTCAGCCATTTGGAATCGAAGGCATTCTGGAAAAGACTGGTATCTCAATCTAAACTATGGTGGCGCTAG
TAATTTTGGACTGAATTTCTTGACCTTCATCATCCTTTTCAACAATCTCATTCCTATCAGCTTATTGGTT
ACATTAGAAGTTGTGAAATTTACCCAGGCATACTTCATAAATTGGGATCTTGACATGCACTATGAACCCA
CAGACACTGCTGCTATGGCTCGAACATCTAATCTGAATGAGGAACTTGGCCAGGTTAAATACATATTTTC
TGACAAAACTGGTACTCTGACATGCAATGTAATGCAGTTTAAGAAGTGCACCATAGCGGGAGTTGCTTAT
GGGCAGAACTCACAGTTTGGAGATGAAAAAACATTTAGTGATTCATCATTGCTGGAAAATCTCCAAAATA
ATCATCCAACTGCACCTATAATATGTGAATTTCTTACAATGATGGCAGTCTGTCACACAGCAGTGCCAGA
GCGAGAAGGTGACAAGATTATTTATCAAGCAGCATCTCCAGATGAGGGAGCATTGGTCAGAGCAGCCAAG
CAATTGAATTTTGTTTTCACTGGAAGAACACCCGACTCGGTGATTATAGATTCACTGGGGCAGGAAGAAA
GATATGAATTGCTCAATGTCTTGGAGTTTACCAGTGCTAGGAAAAGAATGTCAGTGATTGTTCGCACTCC
ATCTGGAAAGTTACGACTCTACTGCAAAGGAGCTGACACTGTAATTTATGATCGACTGGCAGAGACGTCA
AAATACAAAGAAATTACCCTAAAACATTTAGAGCAGTTTGCTACAGAAGGGTTAAGAACTTTATGTTTTG
CTGTGGCTGAGATTTCAGAGAGCGACTTTCAGGAGTGGCGAGCAGTCTATCAGCGAGCATCTACATCTGT
GCAGAACAGGCTACTCAAACTCGAAGAGAGTTATGAGTTGATTGAAAAGAATCTTCAGCTACTTGGAGCA
ACAGCCATTGAGGATAAATTACAAGATCAAGTGCCTGAAACCATAGAAACGCTAATGAAAGCAGACATCA
AAATCTGGATCCTTACAGGGGACAAGCAAGAAACTGCCATTAACATCGGACACTCCTGCAAACTGTTGAA
GAAGAACATGGGAATGATTGTTATAAATGAAGGCTCTCTTGATGGAACAAGGGAAACTCTCAGTCGTCAC
TGTACTACCCTTGGTGATGCTCTCCGGAAAGAGAATGATTTTGCTCTTATAATTGATGGGAAAACCCTCA
AATATGCCTTAACCTTTGGAGTACGACAGTATTTCCTGGACTTAGCTTTGTCATGCAAAGCTGTCATTTG
CTGTCGGGTTTCTCCTCTTCAAAAATCTGAAGTTGTTGAGATGGTTAAGAAACAAGTCAAAGTCGTAACG
CTTGCAATCGGTGATGGAGCAAATGATGTCAGCATGATACAGACAGCGCACGTTGGTGTTGGTATCAGTG
GCAATGAAGGCCTGCAGGCAGCTAATTCCTCTGACTACTCCATAGCTCAGTTCAAATATTTGAAGAATTT
ACTGATGATTCATGGTGCCTGGAACTATAACAGAGTCTCCAAGTGCATCTTATACTGCTTCTACAAGAAT
ATAGTGCTCTATATTATCGAGATCTGGTTTGCCTTTGTTAATGGCTTTTCTGGACAGATCCTCTTTGAAA
GATGGTGTATAGGTCTCTATAACGTGATGTTTACAGCAATGCCTCCTTTAACTCTTGGAATATTTGAGAG
ATCATGCAGAAAAGAGAACATGTTGAAGTACCCTGAATTATACAAAACATCTCAGAATGCCCTGGACTTC
AACACCAAGGTTTTCTGGGTTCATTGTTTAAATGGCCTCTTCCACTCAGTTATTCTGTTTTGGTTTCCAC
TAAAAGCCCTTCAGTATGGTACTGCATTTGGAAATGGGAAAACCTCGGATTATCTGCTACTGGGAAACTT
TGTGTACACTTTTGTGGTGATAACTGTGTGTTTGAAAGCTGGATTGGAGACATCATATTGGACATGGTTC
AGCCACATAGCGATATGGGGGAGCATCGCACTCTGGGTGGTGTTTTTTGGAATCTACTCATCTCTGTGGC
CTGCCATTCCGATGGCCCCTGATATGTCAGGAGAGGCAGCCATGTTGTTCAGTTCTGGAGTCTTTTGGAT
GGGCTTGTTATTCATCCCTGTGGCATCTCTGCTCCTTGATGTGGTGTACAAGGTTATCAAGAGGACTGCT
TTTAAAACATTGGTCGATGAAGTTCAGGAGCTGGAGGCAAAATCTCAAGACCCAGGAGCAGTTGTACTTG
GAAAAAGCCTGACCGAGAGGGCGCAACTGCTCAAGAACGTCTTTAAGAAGAACCACGTGAACTTGTACCG
CTCTGAATCCTTGCAACAAAATCTGCTCCATGGGTATGCGTTCTCTCAAGATGAAAATGGAATCGTTTCA
CAGTCTGAAGTGATAAGAGCATATGATACCACGAAACAGAGGCCCGACGAATGGGCCTCGAGATATCTAG
ACCCAGCTTTCTTGTACAAAGTGGTTGATCTAGAGGGCCCGCGGTTCGAACTCGAGTATCCATACGATGT
ACCAGACTACGCAGAGATCCACTAGTTCAATTCCAGCTGAGCGCCGGTCGCTACCATTACCAGTTGGTCT
GGTGTCAAAAATAATAATAACCGGGCAGGCCATGTCTGCCCGTATTTCGCGTAAGGAAATCCATTATGTA
CTATTTAAACTCGAGCGGCCGCCAGCACAGTGGTCGACTGTGGAATGTGTGTCAGTTAGGGTGTGGAAAG
TCCCCAGGCTCCCCAGCAGGCAGAAGTATGCAAAGCATGCATCTCAATTAGTCAGCAACCAGGTGTGGAA
AGTCCCCAGGCTCCCCAGCAGGCAGAAGTATGCAAAGCATGCATCTCAATTAGTCAGCAACCATAGTCCC
GCCCCTAACTCCGCCCATCCCGCCCCTAACTCCGCCCAGTTCCGCCCATTCTCCGCCCCATGGCTGACTA
ATTTTTTTTATTTATGCAGAGGCCGAGGCCGCCTCGGCCTCTGAGCTATTCCAGAAGTAGTGAGGAGGCT
TTTTTGGAGGCCTAGGCTTTTGCAAAAAGCTTCACGCTGCCGCAAGCACTCAGGGCGCAAGGGCTGCTAA
AGGAAGCGGAACACGTAGAAAGCCAGTCCGCAGAAACGGTGCTGACCCCGGATGAATGTCAGCTACTGGG
CTATCTGGACAAGGGAAAACGCAAGCGCAAAGAGAAAGCAGGTAGCTTGCAGTGGGCTTACATGGCGATA
GCTAGACTGGGCGGTTTTATGGACAGCAAGCGAACCGGAATTGCCAGCTGGGGCGCCCTCTGGTAAGGTT
GGGAAGCCCTGCAAAGTAAACTGGATGGCTTTCTTGCCGCCAAGGATCTGATGGCGCAGGGGATCAAGAT
CTGATCAAGAGACAGGATGAGGATCGTTTCGCATGATTGAACAAGATGGATTGCACGCAGGTTCTCCGGC
CGCTTGGGTGGAGAGGCTATTCGGCTATGACTGGGCACAACAGACAATCGGCTGCTCTGATGCCGCCGTG
TTCCGGCTGTCAGCGCAGGGGCGCCCGGTTCTTTTTGTCAAGACCGACCTGTCCGGTGCCCTGAATGAAC
TGCAGGACGAGGCAGCGCGGCTATCGTGGCTGGCCACGACGGGCGTTCCTTGCGCAGCTGTGCTCGACGT
TGTCACTGAAGCGGGAAGGGACTGGCTGCTATTGGGCGAAGTGCCGGGGCAGGATCTCCTGTCATCTCAC
CTTGCTCCTGCCGAGAAAGTATCCATCATGGCTGATGCAATGCGGCGGCTGCATACGCTTGATCCGGCTA
CCTGCCCATTCGACCACCAAGCGAAACATCGCATCGAGCGAGCACGTACTCGGATGGAAGCCGGTCTTGT
CGATCAGGATGATCTGGACGAAGAGCATCAGGGGCTCGCGCCAGCCGAACTGTTCGCCAGGCTCAAGGCG
CGCATGCCCGACGGCGAGGATCTCGTCGTGACCCATGGCGATGCCTGCTTGCCGAATATCATGGTGGAAA
ATGGCCGCTTTTCTGGATTCATCGACTGTGGCCGGCTGGGTGTGGCGGACCGCTATCAGGACATAGCGTT
GGCTACCCGTGATATTGCTGAAGAGCTTGGCGGCGAATGGGCTGACCGCTTCCTCGTGCTTTACGGTATC
GCCGCTCCCGATTCGCAGCGCATCGCCTTCTATCGCCTTCTTGACGAGTTCTTCTGAGCGGGACTCTGGG
GTTCGCATCGTCGACGATAAAATAAAAGATTTTATTTAGTCTCCAGAAAAAGGGGGGAATGAAAGACCCC
ACCTGTAGGTTTGGCAAGCTAGCTTAAGTAACGCCATTTTGCAAGGCATGGAAAAATACATAACTGAGAA
TAGAGAAGTTCAGATCAAGGTCAGGAACAGATGGAACAGCTGAATATGGGCCAAACAGGATATCTGTGGT
AAGCAGTTCCTGCCCCGGCTCAGGGCCAAGAACAGATGGAACAGCTGAATATGGGCCAAACAGGATATCT
GTGGTAAGCAGTTCCTGCCCCGGCTCAGGGCCAAGAACAGATGGTCCCCAGATGCGGTCCAGCCCTCAGC
AGTTTCTAGAGAACCATCAGATGTTTCCAGGGTGCCCCAAGGACCTGAAATGACCCTGTGCCTTATTTGA
ACTAACCAATCAGTTCGCTTCTCGCTTCTGTTCGCGCGCTTCTGCTCCCCGAGCTCAATAAAAGAGCCCA
CAACCCCTCACTCGGCGCGCCAGTCCTCCGATTGACTGAGTCGCCCGGGTACCCGTGTATCCAATAAACC
CTCTTGCAGTTGCATCCGACTTGTGGTCTCGCTGTTCCTTGGGAGGGTCTCCTCTGAGTGATTGACTACC
CGTCAGCGGGGGTCTTTCACATGCAGCATGTATCAAAATTAATTTGGTTTTTTTTCTTAAGTATTTACAT
TAAATGGCCATAGTTGCATTAATGAATCGGCCAACGCGCGGGGAGAGGCGGTTTGCGTATTGGGCGCTCT
TCCGCTTCCTCGCTCACTGACTCGCTGCGCTCGGTCGTTCGGCTGCGGCGAGCGGTATCAGCTCACTCAA
AGGCGGTAATACGGTTATCCACAGAATCAGGGGATAACGCAGGAAAGAACATGTGAGCAAAAGGCCAGCA
AAAGGCCAGGAACCGTAAAAAGGCCGCGTTGCTGGCCTTTTTCCATAGGCTCCGCCCCCCTGACGAGCAT
CACAAAAATCGACGCTCAAGTCAGAGGTGGCGAAACCCGACAGGACTATAAAGATACCAGGCGTTTCCCC
CTGGAAGCTCCCTCGTGCGCTCTCCTGTTCCGACCCTGCCGCTTACCGGATACCTGTCCGCCTTTCTCCC
TTCGGGAAGCGTGGCGCTTTCTCATAGCTCACGCTGTAGGTATCTCAGTTCGGTGTAGGTCGTTCGCTCC
AAGCTGGGCTGTGTGCACGAACCCCCCGTTCAGCCCGACCGCTGCGCCTTATCCGGTAACTATCGTCTTG
AGTCCAACCCGGTAAGACACGACTTATCGCCACTGGCAGCAGCCACTGGTAACAGGATTAGCAGAGCGAG
GTATGTAGGCGGTGCTACAGAGTTCTTGAAGTGGTGGCCTAACTACGGCTACACTAGAAGAACAGTATTT
GGTATCTGCGCTCTGCTGAAGCCAGTTACCTTCGGAAAAAGAGTTGGTAGCTCTTGATCCGGCAAACAAA
CCACCGCTGGTAGCGGTGGTTTTTTTGTTTGCAAGCAGCAGATTACGCGCAGAAAAAAAGGATCTCAAGA
AGATCCTTTGATCTTTTCTACGGGGTCTGACGCTCAGTGGAACGAAAACTCACGTTAAGGGATTTTGGTC
ATGAGATTATCAAAAAGGATCTTCACCTAGATCCTTTTGCGGCCGGCCGCAAATCAATCTAAAGTATATA
TGAGTAAACTTGGTCTGACAGTTACCAATGCTTAATCAGTGAGGCACCTATCTCAGCGATCTGTCTATTT
CGTTCATCCATAGTTGCCTGACTCCCCGTCGTGTAGATAACTACGATACGGGAGGGCTTACCATCTGGCC
CCAGTGCTGCAATGATACCGCGAGACCCACGCTCACCGGCTCCAGATTTATCAGCAATAAACCAGCCAGC
CGGAAGGGCCGAGCGCAGAAGTGGTCCTGCAACTTTATCCGCCTCCATCCAGTCTATTAATTGTTGCCGG
GAAGCTAGAGTAAGTAGTTCGCCAGTTAATAGTTTGCGCAACGTTGTTGCCATTGCTACAGGCATCGTGG
TGTCACGCTCGTCGTTTGGTATGGCTTCATTCAGCTCCGGTTCCCAACGATCAAGGCGAGTTACATGATC
CCCCATGTTGTGCAAAAAAGCGGTTAGCTCCTTCGGTCCTCCGATCGTTGTCAGAAGTAAGTTGGCCGCA
GTGTTATCACTCATGGTTATGGCAGCACTGCATAATTCTCTTACTGTCATGCCATCCGTAAGATGCTTTT
CTGTGACTGGTGAGTACTCAACCAAGTCATTCTGAGAATAGTGTATGCGGCGACCGAGTTGCTCTTGCCC
GGCGTCAATACGGGATAATACCGCGCCACATAGCAGAACTTTAAAAGTGCTCATCATTGGAAAACGTTCT
TCGGGGCGAAAACTCTCAAGGATCTTACCGCTGTTGAGATCCAGTTCGATGTAACCCACTCGTGCACCCA
ACTGATCTTCAGCATCTTTTACTTTCACCAGCGTTTCTGGGTGAGCAAAAACAGGAAGGCAAAATGCCGC
AAAAAAGGGAATAAGGGCGACACGGAAATGTTGAATACTCATACTCTTCCTTTTTCAATATTATTGAAGC
ATTTATCAGGGTTATTGTCTCATGAGCGGATACATATTTGAATGTATTTAGAAAAATAAACAAATAGGGG
TTCCGCGCACATTTC
